>Addgene plasmid #143249 | TFORF0947 | addgene full sequence | sequence record 396154 | Addgene NGS Result
TTAATGTAGTCTTATGCAATACTCTTGTAGTCTTGCAACATGGTAACGATGAGTTAGCAACATGCCTTAC
AAGGAGAGAAAAAGCACCGTGCATGCCGATTGGTGGAAGTAAGGTGGTACGATCGTGCCTTATTAGGAAG
GCAACAGACGGGTCTGACATGGATTGGACGAACCACTGAATTGCCGCATTGCAGAGATATTGTATTTAAG
TGCCTAGCTCGATACATAAACGGGTCTCTCTGGTTAGACCAGATCTGAGCCTGGGAGCTCTCTGGCTAAC
TAGGGAACCCACTGCTTAAGCCTCAATAAAGCTTGCCTTGAGTGCTTCAAGTAGTGTGTGCCCGTCTGTT
GTGTGACTCTGGTAACTAGAGATCCCTCAGACCCTTTTAGTCAGTGTGGAAAATCTCTAGCAGTGGCGCC
CGAACAGGGACTTGAAAGCGAAAGGGAAACCAGAGGAGCTCTCTCGACGCAGGACTCGGCTTGCTGAAGC
GCGCACGGCAAGAGGCGAGGGGCGGCGACTGGTGAGTACGCCAAAAATTTTGACTAGCGGAGGCTAGAAG
GAGAGAGATGGGTGCGAGAGCGTCAGTATTAAGCGGGGGAGAATTAGATCGCGATGGGAAAAAATTCGGT
TAAGGCCAGGGGGAAAGAAAAAATATAAATTAAAACATATAGTATGGGCAAGCAGGGAGCTAGAACGATT
CGCAGTTAATCCTGGCCTGTTAGAAACATCAGAAGGCTGTAGACAAATACTGGGACAGCTACAACCATCC
CTTCAGACAGGATCAGAAGAACTTAGATCATTATATAATACAGTAGCAACCCTCTATTGTGTGCATCAAA
GGATAGAGATAAAAGACACCAAGGAAGCTTTAGACAAGATAGAGGAAGAGCAAAACAAAAGTAAGACCAC
CGCACAGCAAGCGGCCGCTGATCTTCAGACCTGGAGGAGGAGATATGAGGGACAATTGGAGAAGTGAATT
ATATAAATATAAAGTAGTAAAAATTGAACCATTAGGAGTAGCACCCACCAAGGCAAAGAGAAGAGTGGTG
CAGAGAGAAAAAAGAGCAGTGGGAATAGGAGCTTTGTTCCTTGGGTTCTTGGGAGCAGCAGGAAGCACTA
TGGGCGCAGCGTCAATGACGCTGACGGTACAGGCCAGACAATTATTGTCTGGTATAGTGCAGCAGCAGAA
CAATTTGCTGAGGGCTATTGAGGCGCAACAGCATCTGTTGCAACTCACAGTCTGGGGCATCAAGCAGCTC
CAGGCAAGAATCCTGGCTGTGGAAAGATACCTAAAGGATCAACAGCTCCTGGGGATTTGGGGTTGCTCTG
GAAAACTCATTTGCACCACTGCTGTGCCTTGGAATGCTAGTTGGAGTAATAAATCTCTGGAACAGATTTG
GAATCACACGACCTGGATGGAGTGGGACAGAGAAATTAACAATTACACAAGCTTAATACACTCCTTAATT
GAAGAATCGCAAAACCAGCAAGAAAAGAATGAACAAGAATTATTGGAATTAGATAAATGGGCAAGTTTGT
GGAATTGGTTTAACATAACAAATTGGCTGTGGTATATAAAATTATTCATAATGATAGTAGGAGGCTTGGT
AGGTTTAAGAATAGTTTTTGCTGTACTTTCTATAGTGAATAGAGTTAGGCAGGGATATTCACCATTATCG
TTTCAGACCCACCTCCCAACCCCGAGGGGACCCATGCATTGCATCTCAATTAGTCAGCAACCAGGTGTGG
AAAGTCCCCAGGCTCCCCAGCAGGCAGAAGTATGCAAAGCATGCGTCTCAATTAGTCAGCAACCATAGTC
CCGCCCCTAACTCCGCCCATCCCGCCCCTAACTCCGCCCAGTTCCGCCCATTCTCCGCCCCATGGCTGAC
TAATTTTTTTTATTTATGCAGAGGCCGAGGCCGCCTCGGCCTCTGAGCTATTCCAGAAGTAGTGAGGAGG
CTTTTTTGGAGGCCTAGGCTTTTGCAAAAAGCTTTCTAGAGGTACCACCGGAGCTTACCATGACCGAGTA
CAAGCCCACGGTGCGCCTCGCCACCCGCGACGACGTCCCCAGGGCCGTACGCACCCTCGCCGCCGCGTTC
GCCGACTACCCCGCCACGCGCCACACCGTCGATCCGGACCGCCACATCGAGCGGGTCACCGAGCTGCAAG
AACTCTTCCTCACGCGCGTCGGGCTCGACATCGGCAAGGTGTGGGTCGCGGACGACGGCGCCGCCGTGGC
GGTCTGGACCACGCCGGAGAGCGTCGAAGCGGGGGCGGTGTTCGCCGAGATCGGCCCGCGCATGGCCGAG
TTGAGCGGTTCCCGGCTGGCCGCGCAGCAACAGATGGAAGGCCTCCTGGCGCCGCACCGGCCCAAGGAGC
CCGCGTGGTTCCTGGCCACCGTCGGCGTCTCGCCCGACCACCAGGGCAAGGGTCTGGGCAGCGCCGTCGT
GCTCCCCGGAGTGGAGGCGGCCGAGCGCGCCGGGGTGCCCGCCTTCCTGGAGACCTCCGCGCCCCGCAAC
CTCCCCTTCTACGAGCGGCTCGGCTTCACCGTCACCGCCGACGTCGAGGTGCCCGAAGGACCGCGCACCT
GGTGCATGACCCGCAAGCCCGGTGCCAGTTAACGAATTCTAGATCTTGAGACAAATGGCAGTATTCATCC
ACAATTTTAAAAGAAAAGGGGGGATTGGGGGGTACAGTGCAGGGGAAAGAATAGTAGACATAATAGCAAC
AGACATACAAACTAAAGAATTACAAAAACAAATTACAAAAATTCAAAATTTTCGGGTTTATTACAGGGAC
AGCAGAGATCCACTTTGGCGCCGGCTCGAGGCCTGCAGGTGCAAAGATGGATAAAGTTTTAAACAGAGAG
GAATCTTTGCAGCTAATGGACCTTCTAGGTCTTGAAAGGAGTGGGAATTGGCTCCGGTGCCCGTCAGTGG
GCAGAGCGCACATCGCCCACAGTCCCCGAGAAGTTGGGGGGAGGGGTCGGCAATTGAACCGGTGCCTAGA
GAAGGTGGCGCGGGGTAAACTGGGAAAGTGATGTCGTGTACTGGCTCCGCCTTTTTCCCGAGGGTGGGGG
AGAACCGTATATAAGTGCAGTAGTCGCCGTGAACGTTCTTTTTCGCAACGGGTTTGCCGCCAGAACACAG
GTAAGTGCCGTGTGTGGTTCCCGCGGGCCTGGCCTCTTTACGGGTTATGGCCCTTGCGTGCCTTGAATTA
CTTCCACCTGGCTGCAGTACGTGATTCTTGATCCCGAGCTTCGGGTTGGAAGTGGGTGGGAGAGTTCGAG
GCCTTGCGCTTAAGGAGCCCCTTCGCCTCGTGCTTGAGTTGAGGCCTGGCCTGGGCGCTGGGGCCGCCGC
GTGCGAATCTGGTGGCACCTTCGCGCCTGTCTCGCTGCTTTCGATAAGTCTCTAGCCATTTAAAATTTTT
GATGACCTGCTGCGACGCTTTTTTTCTGGCAAGATAGTCTTGTAAATGCGGGCCAAGATCTGCACACTGG
TATTTCGGTTTTTGGGGCCGCGGGCGGCGACGGGGCCCGTGCGTCCCAGCGCACATGTTCGGCGAGGCGG
GGCCTGCGAGCGCGGCCACCGAGAATCGGACGGGGGTAGTCTCAAGCTGGCCGGCCTGCTCTGGTGCCTG
GCCTCGCGCCGCCGTGTATCGCCCCGCCCTGGGCGGCAAGGCTGGCCCGGTCGGCACCAGTTGCGTGAGC
GGAAAGATGGCCGCTTCCCGGCCCTGCTGCAGGGAGCTCAAAATGGAGGACGCGGCGCTCGGGAGAGCGG
GCGGGTGAGTCACCCACACAAAGGAAAAGGGCCTTTCCGTCCTCAGCCGTCGCTTCATGTGACTCCACGG
AGTACCGGGCGCCGTCCAGGCACCTCGATTAGTTCTCGAGCTTTTGGAGTACGTCGTCTTTAGGTTGGGG
GGAGGGGTTTTATGCGATGGAGTTTCCCCACACTGAGTGGGTGGAGACTGAAGTTAGGCCAGCTTGGCAC
TTGATGTAATTCTCCTTGGAATTTGCCCTTTTTGAGTTTGGATCTTGGTTCATTCTCAAGCCTCAGACAG
TGGTTCAAAGTTTTTTTCTTCCATTTCAGGTGTCGTGAGGCTAGCACCGCCACCATGTTCCAGCCGGCGC
CCAAGCGCTGCTTCACCATCGAGTCGCTGGTGGCCAAGGACAGTCCCCTGCCCGCCTCGCGCTCCGAGGA
CCCCATCCGTCCCGCGGCACTCAGCTACGCTAACTCCAGCCCCATAAATCCGTTCCTCAACGGCTTCCAC
TCGGCCGCCGCCGCCGCCGCCGGTAGGGGCGTCTACTCCAACCCGGACTTGGTGTTCGCCGAGGCGGTCT
CGCACCCGCCCAACCCCGCCGTGCCAGTGCACCCGGTGCCGCCGCCGCACGCCCTGGCCGCCCACCCCCT
ACCCTCCTCGCACTCGCCACACCCCCTATTCGCCTCGCAGCAGCGGGATCCGTCCACCTTCTACCCCTGG
CTCATCCACCGCTACCGATATCTGGGTCATCGCTTCCAAGGTAAAAGTATGGTTTCAGAACCGAAGAACA
AAGTTCAAAAGGCAGAAGCTGGAGGAAGAAGGCTCAGATTCGCAACAAAAGAAAAAAGGGACGCACCATA
TTAGTAATGAACTAGTCCGTAACTTGAAAGTATTTCGATTTCTTGGCTTTATATATCTTGTGGAAAGGAC
GAGAGCCCATAGTTTCCGTCTGACAAACGCGTTAAGTCGACAATCAACCTCTGGATTACAAAATTTGTGA
AAGATTGACTGGTATTCTTAACTATGTTGCTCCTTTTACGCTATGTGGATACGCTGCTTTAATGCCTTTG
TATCATGCTATTGCTTCCCGTATGGCTTTCATTTTCTCCTCCTTGTATAAATCCTGGTTGCTGTCTCTTT
ATGAGGAGTTGTGGCCCGTTGTCAGGCAACGTGGCGTGGTGTGCACTGTGTTTGCTGACGCAACCCCCAC
TGGTTGGGGCATTGCCACCACCTGTCAGCTCCTTTCCGGGACTTTCGCTTTCCCCCTCCCTATTGCCACG
GCGGAACTCATCGCCGCCTGCCTTGCCCGCTGCTGGACAGGGGCTCGGCTGTTGGGCACTGACAATTCCG
TGGTGTTGTCGGGGAAATCATCGTCCTTTCCTTGGCTGCTCGCCTGTGTTGCCACCTGGATTCTGCGCGG
GACGTCCTTCTGCTACGTCCCTTCGGCCCTCAATCCAGCGGACCTTCCTTCCCGCGGCCTGCTGCCGGCT
CTGCGGCCTCTTCCGCGTCTTCGCCTTCGCCCTCAGACGAGTCGGATCTCCCTTTGGGCCGCCTCCCCGC
GTCGACTTTAAGACCAATGACTTACAAGGCAGCTGTAGATCTTAGCCACTTTTTAAAAGAAAAGGGGGGA
CTGGAAGGGCTAATTCACTCCCAACGAAGACAAGATCTGCTTTTTGCTTGTACTGGGTCTCTCTGGTTAG
ACCAGATCTGAGCCTGGGAGCTCTCTGGCTAACTAGGGAACCCACTGCTTAAGCCTCAATAAAGCTTGCC
TTGAGTGCTTCAAGTAGTGTGTGCCCGTCTGTTGTGTGACTCTGGTAACTAGAGATCCCTCAGACCCTTT
TAGTCAGTGTGGAAAATCTCTAGCAGTACGTATAGTAGTTCATGTCATCTTATTATTCAGTATTTATAAC
TTGCAAAGAAATGAATATCAGAGAGTGAGAGGAACTTGTTTATTGCAGCTTATAATGGTTACAAATAAAG
CAATAGCATCACAAATTTCACAAATAAAGCATTTTTTTCACTGCATTCTAGTTGTGGTTTGTCCAAACTC
ATCAATGTATCTTATCATGTCTGGCTCTAGCTATCCCGCCCCTAACTCCGCCCATCCCGCCCCTAACTCC
GCCCAGTTCCGCCCATTCTCCGCCCCATGGCTGACTAATTTTTTTTATTTATGCAGAGGCCGAGGCCGCC
TCGGCCTCTGAGCTATTCCAGAAGTAGTGAGGAGGCTTTTTTGGAGGCCTAGGGACGTACCCAATTCGCC
CTATAGTGAGTCGTATTACGCGCGCTCACTGGCCGTCGTTTTACAACGTCGTGACTGGGAAAACCCTGGC
GTTACCCAACTTAATCGCCTTGCAGCACATCCCCCTTTCGCCAGCTGGCGTAATAGCGAAGAGGCCCGCA
CCGATCGCCCTTCCCAACAGTTGCGCAGCCTGAATGGCGAATGGG
[124 nt withheld, positions 6206-6329]
C
[91 nt withheld, positions 6331-6421]
A
[49 nt withheld, positions 6423-6471]
CCTTTGACGTTGGAGTCCACGTTCTTT
[37 nt withheld, positions 6499-6535]
ACCCTATCTCGGTCTATTCTTTTGATTTATAAGGGATTTTGCCGATTTCGGCCTATTGGTTAAAAAATGA
GCTGATTTAACAAAAATTTAACGCGAATTTTAACAAAATATTAACGCTTACAATTTAGGTGGCACTTTTC
GGGGAAATGTGCGCGGAACCCCTATTTGTTTATTTTTCTAAATACATTCAAATATGTATCCGCTCATGAG
ACAATAACCCTGATAAATGCTTCAATAATATTGAAAAAGGAAGAGTATGAGTATTCAACATTTCCGTGTC
GCCCTTATTCCCTTTTTTGCGGCATTTTGCCTTCCTGTTTTTGCTCACCCAGAAACGCTGGTGAAAGTAA
AAGATGCTGAAGATCAGTTGGGTGCACGAGTGGGTTACATCGAACTGGATCTCAACAGCGGTAAGATCCT
TGAGAGTTTTCGCCCCGAAGAACGTTTTCCAATGATGAGCACTTTTAAAGTTCTGCTATGTGGCGCGGTA
TTATCCCGTATTGACGCCGGGCAAGAGCAACTCGGTCGCCGCATACACTATTCTCAGAATGACTTGGTTG
AGTACTCACCAGTCACAGAAAAGCATCTTACGGATGGCATGACAGTAAGAGAATTATGCAGTGCTGCCAT
AACCATGAGTGATAACACTGCGGCCAACTTACTTCTGACAACGATCGGAGGACCGAAGGAGCTAACCGCT
TTTTTGCACAACATGGGGGATCATGTAACTCGCCTTGATCGTTGGGAACCGGAGCTGAATGAAGCCATAC
CAAACGACGAGCGTGACACCACGATGCCTGTAGCAATGGCAACAACGTTGCGCAAACTATTAACTGGCGA
ACTACTTACTCTAGCTTCCCGGCAACAATTAATAGACTGGATGGAGGCGGATAAAGTTGCAGGACCACTT
CTGCGCTCGGCCCTTCCGGCTGGCTGGTTTATTGCTGATAAATCTGGAGCCGGTGAGCGTGGGTCTCGCG
GTATCATTGCAGCACTGGGGCCAGATGGTAAGCCCTCCCGTATCGTAGTTATCTACACGACGGGGAGTCA
GGCAACTATGGATGAACGAAATAGACAGATCGCTGAGATAGGTGCCTCACTGATTAAGCATTGGTAACTG
TCAGACCAAGTTTACTCATATATACTTTAGATTGATTTAAAACTTCATTTTTAATTTAAAAGGATCTAGG
TGAAGATCCTTTTTGATAATCTCATGACCAAAATCCCTTAACGTGAGTTTTCGTTCCACTGAGCGTCAGA
CCCCGTAGAAAAGATCAAAGGATCTTCTTGAGATCCTTTTTTTCTGCGCGTAATCTGCTGCTTGCAAACA
AAAAAACCACCGCTACCAGCGGTGGTTTGTTTGCCGGATCAAGAGCTACCAACTCTTTTTCCGAAGGTAA
CTGGCTTCAGCAGAGCGCAGATACCAAATACTGTTCTTCTAGTGTAGCCGTAGTTAGGCCACCACTTCAA
GAACTCTGTAGCACCGCCTACATACCTCGCTCTGCTAATCCTGTTACCAGTGGCTGCTGCCAGTGGCGAT
AAGTCGTGTCTTACCGGGTTGGACTCAAGACGATAGTTACCGGATAAGGCGCAGCGGTCGGGCTGAACGG
GGGGTTCGTGCACACAGCCCAGCTTGGAGCGAACGACCTACACCGAACTGAGATACCTACAGCGTGAGCT
ATGAGAAAGCGCCACGCTTCCCGAAGGGAGAAAGGCGGACAGGTATCCGGTAAGCGGCAGGGTCGGAACA
GGAGAGCGCACGAGGGAGCTTCCAGGGGGAAACGCCTGGTATCTTTATAGTCCTGTCGGGTTTCGCCACC
TCTGACTTGAGCGTCGATTTTTGTGATGCTCGTCAGGGGGGCGGAGCCTATGGAAAAACGCCAGCAACGC
GGCCTTTTTACGGTTCCTGGCCTTTTGCTGGCCTTTTGCTCACATGTTCTTTCCTGCGTTATCCCCTGAT
TCTGTGGATAACCGTATTACCGCCTTTGAGTGAGCTGATACCGCTCGCCGCAGCCGAACGACCGAGCGCA
GCGAGTCAGTGAGCGAGGAAGCGGAAGAGCGCCCAATACGCAAACCGCCTCTCCCCGCGCGTTGGCCGAT
TCATTAATGCAGCTGGCACGACAGGTTTCCCGACTGGAAAGCGGGCAGTGAGCGCAACGCAATTAATGTG
AGTTAGCTCACTCATTAGGCACCCCAGGCTTTACACTTTATGCTTCCGGCTCGTATGTTGTGTGGAATTG
TGAGCGGATAACAATTTCACACAGGAAACAGCTATGACCATGATTACGCCAAGCGCGCAATTAACCCTCA
CTAAAGGGAACAAAAGCTGGAGCTGCAAGC
Features (pLannotate 1.2.2; 32 found; start..end, strand, type, name):
      5..231     +  promoter       RSV promoter: Rous sarcoma virus enhancer/promoter
    232..412     +  LTR            5' LTR (truncated): truncated 5' long terminal repeat (LTR) from HIV-1
    459..584     +  misc_feature   HIV-1 Ψ: packaging signal of human immunodeficiency virus type 1
    568..931     +  CDS            HIV-1 gag (fragment): gag protein from human immunodeficiency virus 1; gag
   1077..1310    +  misc_feature   RRE: The Rev response element (RRE) of HIV-1 allows for Rev-dependent mRNA export from the nucleus to the cytoplasm.
   1687..1713    +  CDS            Rev (fragment): human immunodeficiency virus 1 (HIV-1) Rev protein; rev; enhances nuclear export of unspliced and incompletely spliced viral mRNAs
   1720..1743    +  promoter       SV40 promoter (fragment): SV40 early promoter
   1744..1815    +  promoter       SV40 promoter (fragment): SV40 enhancer and early promoter
   1839..1974    +  rep_origin     SV40 ori: SV40 origin of replication
   2020..2616    +  CDS            PuroR (fragment): puromycin N-acetyltransferase; pac from Streptomyces; confers resistance to puromycin
   2665..2782    +  misc_feature   cPPT/CTS: central polypurine tract and central termination sequence of HIV-1
   2847..2913    +  CDS            small t antigen (fragment): SV40 (simian virus 40) small t antigen
   2920..4098    +  promoter       EF-1α promoter: strong constitutive promoter for human elongation factor EF-1α
   4115..4522    +  CDS            EMX2 (fragment): EMX2_HUMAN - Experimental evidence at protein level: Swiss-Prot protein existence level 1. Transcription factor, which in cooperation with EMX2, acts to generate the boundary between the roof and archipallium in the developing brain. May function in combinations with OTX1/2 to specify cell fates in the developing central nervous system. From Homo sapiens (Human).
   4515..4622    +  CDS            EMX2 (fragment): EMX2_HUMAN - Experimental evidence at protein level: Swiss-Prot protein existence level 1. Transcription factor, which in cooperation with EMX2, acts to generate the boundary between the roof and archipallium in the developing brain. May function in combinations with OTX1/2 to specify cell fates in the developing central nervous system. From Homo sapiens (Human).
   4637..4690    +  promoter       U6 promoter (fragment): RNA polymerase III promoter for human U6 snRNA
   4732..5320    +  misc_feature   WPRE: woodchuck hepatitis virus posttranscriptional regulatory element
   5371..5390    +  misc_feature   cPPT/CTS (fragment): central polypurine tract and central termination sequence of HIV-1
   5392..5625    +  LTR            3' LTR (ΔU3): self-inactivating 3' long terminal repeat (LTR) from HIV-1
   5703..5824    +  polyA_signal   SV40 poly(A) signal: SV40 polyadenylation signal
   5864..5999    +  rep_origin     SV40 ori: SV40 origin of replication
   6020..6038    -  promoter       T7 promoter: promoter for bacteriophage T7 RNA polymerase
   6046..6201    +  CDS            lacZα (fragment): LacZα fragment of β-galactosidase; lacZ fragment
   6206..6634    +  rep_origin     f1 ori (sequence partly withheld): f1 bacteriophage origin of replication; arrow indicates direction of (+) strand synthesis
   6687..6791    +  promoter       AmpR promoter: bla
   6792..7652    +  CDS            AmpR: β-lactamase; bla; confers resistance to ampicillin, carbenicillin, and related antibiotics
   7823..8411    +  rep_origin     ori: high-copy-number ColE1/pMB1/pBR322/pUC origin of replication
   8594..8686    +  CDS            lacI (fragment): lac repressor; lacI; The lac repressor binds to the lac operator to inhibit transcription in E. coli. This inhibition can be relieved by adding lactose or isopropyl-β-D-thiogalactopyranoside (IPTG).
   8699..8720    +  protein_bind   CAP binding site: CAP binding activates transcription in the presence of cAMP. E. coli catabolite activator protein
   8735..8765    +  promoter       lac promoter: promoter for the E. coli lac operon
   8773..8789    +  protein_bind   lac operator: The lac repressor binds to the lac operator to inhibit transcription in E. coli. This inhibition can be relieved by adding lactose or isopropyl-β-D-thiogalactopyranoside (IPTG). lac repressor encoded by lacI
   8834..8852    +  promoter       T3 promoter: promoter for bacteriophage T3 RNA polymerase
