[The description below was written by a language model from this plasmid's Addgene catalogue record and pLannotate feature annotations shown in this document.]
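Description:
TFORF0947 is a third-generation-style, self-inactivating lentiviral expression plasmid built on the pLX_TRC317 backbone and carrying a human EMX2 open reading frame. It belongs to a barcoded transcription factor ORF collection. In bacteria it is maintained through a high-copy ColE1/pUC-type origin and selected with ampicillin via β-lactamase. An f1 origin and remnants of a lac/lacZα cloning region with T7 and T3 promoters are also present in the backbone. The depositor notes a risk of plasmid recombination, which is common for LTR-containing vectors.

The viral genome is transcribed from an RSV promoter fused to a truncated HIV-1 5' LTR. It contains the Ψ packaging signal with a partial gag sequence, the Rev response element for nuclear export of the full-length RNA, a cPPT/CTS element and a ΔU3 3' LTR followed by an SV40 polyadenylation signal. Within this unit, an SV40 early promoter drives puromycin N-acetyltransferase for selection of transduced mammalian cells, and a separate EF-1α promoter drives constitutive expression of EMX2. A WPRE downstream enhances transcript stability and expression.

The insert corresponds to a short EMX2 isoform, which fits with the annotation detecting it as two adjoining fragments of the reference protein. The catalogue describes a unique 24-bp barcode linked to each ORF, but it is not annotated in the feature table, so its position is not stated. The short U6 promoter fragment annotated after the ORF appears to be a residual sequence rather than a functional cassette. The construct is intended for overexpressing EMX2 alone or in pooled screens, where barcode sequencing identifies which factor each cell received, for example in directed differentiation studies.
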