Addgene plasmid #143249: TFORF0947
Purpose: Lentiviral vector for overexpressing transcription factor ORFs with unique 24-bp barcodes. Barcodes facilitate identification of transcription factors in pooled screens.
Depositing lab: Feng Zhang. Depositing organization: Broad Institute. Publication: A transcription factor atlas of directed differentiation. Joung J, Ma S, Tay T, Geiger-Schuller KR, Kirchgatterer PC, Verdine VK, Guo B, Arias-Garcia MA, Allen WE, Singh A, Kuksenko O, Abudayyeh OO, Gootenberg JS, Fu Z, Macrae RK, Buenrostro JD, Regev A, Zhang F. Cell. 2023 Jan 5;186(1):209-229.e26. doi: 10.1016/j.cell.2022.11.026. PubMed 36608654.
Backbone
  Vector backbone: pLX_TRC317
  Backbone manufacturer: Broad Institute Genetic Perturbation Platform
  Backbone size w/o insert (bp): 8264
  Vector type: Mammalian Expression, Lentiviral
  Selectable markers: Puromycin
Growth in bacteria
  Bacterial resistance: Ampicillin, 100 μg/mL
  Growth temperature: 37°C
  Growth strain: NEB Stable
  Copy number: High Copy
Gene/Insert
  Gene/Insert name: EMX2
  Species: H. sapiens (human)
  Insert size (bp): 611
  Entrez Gene: EMX2
  Promoter: EF1a
  Cloning method: Unknown
  Sequencing primers: 5′ GGGTGGAGACTGAAGTTAGGCCAG; 3′ CACATAGCGTAAAAGGAGCAACATAG
Terms and licenses: Academic/Nonprofit Terms; Industry Terms: Not Available to Industry
Depositor comments: NM_001165924,ENST00000442245 . The transcription factor ORF portion of this plasmid was synthesized by Genewiz. Please test multiple small colonies in case of plasmid recombination. To make this collection available in a timely manner, a portion of this collection was not fully sequenced by Addgene. If an Addgene verified full plasmid sequence is not available, please contact us prior to placing an order to request the full sequence.
How to cite: TFORF0947 was a gift from Feng Zhang (Addgene plasmid # 143249 ; http://n2t.net/addgene:143249 ; RRID:Addgene_143249)
