>Addgene plasmid #143249 | TFORF0947 | depositor partial sequence | sequence record 281885 | Insert
ACCGCCACCATGTTCCAGCCGGCGCCCAAGCGCTGCTTCACCATCGAGTCGCTGGTGGCCAAGGACAGTC
CCCTGCCCGCCTCGCGCTCCGAGGACCCCATCCGTCCCGCGGCACTCAGCTACGCTAACTCCAGCCCCAT
AAATCCGTTCCTCAACGGCTTCCACTCGGCCGCCGCCGCCGCCGCCGGTAGGGGCGTCTACTCCAACCCG
GACTTGGTGTTCGCCGAGGCGGTCTCGCACCCGCCCAACCCCGCCGTGCCAGTGCACCCGGTGCCGCCGC
CGCACGCCCTGGCCGCCCACCCCCTACCCTCCTCGCACTCGCCACACCCCCTATTCGCCTCGCAGCAGCG
GGATCCGTCCACCTTCTACCCCTGGCTCATCCACCGCTACCGATATCTGGGTCATCGCTTCCAAGGTAAA
AGTATGGTTTCAGAACCGAAGAACAAAGTTCAAAAGGCAGAAGCTGGAGGAAGAAGGCTCAGATTCGCAA
CAAAAGAAAAAAGGGACGCACCATATTAGTAATGAACTAGTCCGTAACTTGAAAGTATTTCGATTTCTTG
GCTTTATATATCTTGTGGAAAGGACGAGAGCCCATAGTTTCCGTCTGACAA
