>Addgene plasmid #143249 | TFORF0947 | depositor partial sequence | sequence record 281886 | Barcode
GAGCCCATAGTTTCCGTCTGACAA
